Addgene plasmid #209543: pBTK1053
Purpose: BTK Type 3-4 fluorescent protein cassette for Golden Gate assembly
Depositing lab: Jeffrey Barrick. Depositing organization: University of Texas at Austin. Publication: Single-step genome engineering in the bee gut symbiont Snodgrassella alvi. Lariviere PJ, Ashraf AHMZ, Leonard SP, Miller LG, Moran NA, Barrick JE. bioRxiv [Preprint]. 2023 Sep 20:2023.09.19.558440. doi: 10.1101/2023.09.19.558440. PubMed 37786689.
Backbone
  Vector backbone: pYTK001
  Backbone size w/o insert (bp): 1847
  Vector type: Synthetic Biology
Growth in bacteria
  Bacterial resistance: Chloramphenicol, 25 μg/mL
  Growth temperature: 37°C
  Growth strain: DH5alpha
  Copy number: High Copy
Gene/Insert
  Gene/Insert name: Type 3-4 E2-Crimson cassette
  Species: Synthetic
  Insert size (bp): 889
  Promoter: CP25
  Cloning method: Restriction Enzyme; 5′ cloning site BsmBI-v2 (destroyed during cloning); 3′ cloning site BsmBI-v2 (destroyed during cloning)
Terms and licenses: Academic/Nonprofit Terms; Industry Terms: Not Available to Industry
Depositor comments: Please visit https://doi.org/10.1101/2023.09.19.558440 for bioRxiv preprint.
How to cite: pBTK1053 was a gift from Jeffrey Barrick (Addgene plasmid # 209543 ; http://n2t.net/addgene:209543 ; RRID:Addgene_209543)
