[The description below was written by a language model from this plasmid's Addgene catalogue record and pLannotate feature annotations shown in this document.]
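Description:
pBTK1053 is a small (about 2.6 kb) synthetic-biology part plasmid from the Bee Microbiome Toolkit (BTK) series, built in the pYTK001 part-entry backbone and intended as a source of a reusable module for hierarchical Golden Gate assembly rather than as a stand-alone expression vector. It is propagated in E. coli at high copy from a ColE1/pUC-type origin and selected with chloramphenicol through a cat gene driven by its native promoter, with a lambda t0 terminator lying downstream of that marker. The annotation also flags a very short fragment resembling the RSF origin near the start of the sequence. At under 30 bases this is almost certainly an incidental match, not a functional second replicon.

The payload is an 889 bp synthetic "Type 3-4" cassette carrying E2-Crimson, a rapidly maturing, tetrameric far-red fluorescent protein derived from Discosoma. In this toolkit nomenclature a combined Type 3-4 part spans the positions normally occupied by a coding sequence and its terminator, so that it drops into an assembly as a single unit. The catalogue entry lists CP25, a constitutive synthetic bacterial promoter, as the promoter for the insert. However, the feature table does not annotate a promoter or a dedicated terminator around the E2-Crimson reading frame, so the exact regulatory layout cannot be confirmed from the annotation alone. The cassette was inserted using BsmBI sites that were destroyed during cloning, as is usual for part domestication into this entry vector. The associated work concerns genome engineering of the bee gut symbiont Snodgrassella alvi, where such a cassette would serve as a fluorescent marker in assembled constructs.
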