Features (pLannotate 1.2.2; 6 found; start..end, strand, type, name):
      5..32      +  rep_origin     RSF ori (fragment): Plasmids containing the RSF 1030 origin of replication can be propagated in E. coli cells that contain additional plasmids with compatible origins.
    160..834     +  CDS            E2-Crimson: E2-Crimson is a basic (constitutively fluorescent) far red fluorescent protein published in 2009, derived from Discosoma sp.. It is reported to be a rapidly-maturing tetramer with low acid sensitivity.
    989..1023    -  terminator     lambda t0 terminator: minimal transcription terminator from phage lambda (Scholtissek and Grosse, 1987)
   1097..1753    -  CDS            cat: CAT_ECOLX - Experimental evidence at protein level: Swiss-Prot protein existence level 1. This enzyme is an effector of chloramphenicol resistance in bacteria. From Escherichia coli. This protein is used as a marker in many commonly used cloning vectors, such as pACYC184.
   1754..1851    -  promoter       cat promoter: promoter of the E. coli cat gene encoding chloramphenicol acetyltransferase
   1935..2523    +  rep_origin     ori: high-copy-number ColE1/pMB1/pBR322/pUC origin of replication
>Addgene plasmid #209543 | pBTK1053 | addgene full sequence | sequence record 470387 | Addgene NGS Result
TGCGTTATCCCCTGATTCTGTGGATAACCGTAGTCGGTCTCATATGTGAACTGGCCGATAATTGCAGACG
AACGCTTTGGCAGTTTATTCTTGACATGTAGTGAGGGGGCTGGTATAATCACATAGTACTGTTATACAGA
AACAGAGGAGATATTACATATGGATAGCACTGAGAACGTCATCAAGCCCTTCATGCGCTTCAAGGTGCAC
ATGGAGGGCTCCGTGAACGGCCACGAGTTCGAGATCGAGGGCGTGGGCGAGGGCAAGCCCTACGAGGGCA
CCCAGACCGCCAAGCTGCAAGTGACCAAGGGCGGCCCCCTGCCCTTCGCCTGGGACATCCTGTCCCCCCA
GTTCTTCTACGGCTCCAAGGCGTACATCAAGCACCCCGCCGACATCCCCGACTACCTCAAGCAGTCCTTC
CCCGAGGGCTTCAAGTGGGAGCGCGTGATGAACTTCGAGGACGGCGGCGTGGTGACCGTGACCCAGGACT
CCTCCCTGCAGGACGGCACCCTCATCTACCACGTGAAGTTCATCGGCGTGAACTTCCCCTCCGACGGCCC
CGTAATGCAGAAGAAGACTCTGGGCTGGGAGCCCTCCACTGAGCGCAACTACCCCCGCGACGGCGTGCTG
AAGGGCGAGAACCACATGGCGCTGAAGCTGAAGGGCGGCGGCCACTACCTGTGTGAGTTCAAGTCCATCT
ACATGGCCAAGAAGCCCGTGAAGCTGCCCGGCTACCACTACGTGGACTACAAGCTCGACATCACCTCCCA
CAACGAGGACTACACCGTGGTGGAGCAGTACGAGCGCGCCGAGGCCCGCCACCACCTGTTCCAGACTCAC
GGTATGGACGAATTGTACAAGCACGACGAATTGTAAATCCGTAATCGTTAATCCGCAAATAACGTAAAAA
CCCGCTTCGGCGGGTTTTTTTATGGGGGGAGTTTAGGGAAAGAGCATTTGTCAGCTGCGTCGCTGTGAGA
CCAGACCAATAAAAAACGCCCGGCGGCAACCGAGCGTTCTGAACAAATCCAGATGGAGTTCTGAGGTCAT
TACTGGATCTATCAACAGGAGTCCAAGCGAGCTCGATATCAAATTACGCCCCGCCCTGCCACTCATCGCA
GTACTGTTGTAATTCATTAAGCATTCTGCCGACATGGAAGCCATCACAAACGGCATGATGAACCTGAATC
GCCAGCGGCATCAGCACCTTGTCGCCTTGCGTATAATATTTGCCCATGGTGAAAACGGGGGCGAAGAAGT
TGTCCATATTGGCCACGTTTAAATCAAAACTGGTGAAACTCACCCAGGGATTGGCTGAAACGAAAAACAT
ATTCTCAATAAACCCTTTAGGGAAATAGGCCAGGTTTTCACCGTAACACGCCACATCTTGCGAATATATG
TGTAGAAACTGCCGGAAATCGTCGTGGTATTCACTCCAGAGCGATGAAAACGTTTCAGTTTGCTCATGGA
AAACGGTGTAACAAGGGTGAACACTATCCCATATCACCAGCTCACCGTCTTTCATTGCCATACGAAATTC
CGGATGAGCATTCATCAGGCGGGCAAGAATGTGAATAAAGGCCGGATAAAACTTGTGCTTATTTTTCTTT
ACGGTCTTTAAAAAGGCCGTAATATCCAGCTGAACGGTCTGGTTATAGGTACATTGAGCAACTGACTGAA
ATGCCTCAAAATGTTCTTTACGATGCCATTGGGATATATCAACGGTGGTATATCCAGTGATTTTTTTCTC
CATTTTAGCTTCCTTAGCTCCTGAAAATCTCGATAACTCAAAAAATACGCCCGGTAGTGATCTTATTTCA
TTATGGTGAAAGTTGGAACCTCTTACGTGCCCGATCAATCATGACCAAAATCCCTTAACGTGAGTTTTCG
TTCCACTGAGCGTCAGACCCCGTAGAAAAGATCAAAGGATCTTCTTGAGATCCTTTTTTTCTGCGCGTAA
TCTGCTGCTTGCAAACAAAAAAACCACCGCTACCAGCGGTGGTTTGTTTGCCGGATCAAGAGCTACCAAC
TCTTTTTCCGAAGGTAACTGGCTTCAGCAGAGCGCAGATACCAAATACTGTTCTTCTAGTGTAGCCGTAG
TTAGGCCACCACTTCAAGAACTCTGTAGCACCGCCTACATACCTCGCTCTGCTAATCCTGTTACCAGTGG
CTGCTGCCAGTGGCGATAAGTCGTGTCTTACCGGGTTGGACTCAAGACGATAGTTACCGGATAAGGCGCA
GCGGTCGGGCTGAACGGGGGGTTCGTGCACACAGCCCAGCTTGGAGCGAACGACCTACACCGAACTGAGA
TACCTACAGCGTGAGCTATGAGAAAGCGCCACGCTTCCCGAAGGGAGAAAGGCGGACAGGTATCCGGTAA
GCGGCAGGGTCGGAACAGGAGAGCGCACGAGGGAGCTTCCAGGGGGAAACGCCTGGTATCTTTATAGTCC
TGTCGGGTTTCGCCACCTCTGACTTGAGCGTCGATTTTTGTGATGCTCGTCAGGGGGGCGGAGCCTATGG
AAAAACGCCAGCAACGCGGCCTTTTTACGGTTCCTGGCCTTTTGCTGGCCTTTTGCTCACATGTTCTTTC
C
